>Addgene plasmid #216447 | pPOM022_P2_pRPS1002 | addgene full sequence | sequence record 428676 | Addgene NGS Result
GACCAGACCAATAAAAAACGCCCGGCGGCAACCGAGCGTTCTGAACAAATCCAGATGGAGTTCTGAGGTC
ATTACTGGATCTATCAACAGGAGTCCAAGCGAGCTCGATATCAAATTACGCCCCGCCCTGCCACTCATCG
CAGTACTGTTGTAATTCATTAAGCATTCTGCCGACATGGAAGCCATCACAAACGGCATGATGAACCTGAA
TCGCCAGCGGCATCAGCACCTTGTCGCCTTGCGTATAATATTTGCCCATGGTGAAAACGGGGGCGAAGAA
GTTGTCCATATTGGCCACGTTTAAATCAAAACTGGTGAAACTCACCCAGGGATTGGCTGAAACGAAAAAC
ATATTCTCAATAAACCCTTTAGGGAAATAGGCCAGGTTTTCACCGTAACACGCCACATCTTGCGAATATA
TGTGTAGAAACTGCCGGAAATCGTCGTGGTATTCACTCCAGAGCGATGAAAACGTTTCAGTTTGCTCATG
GAAAACGGTGTAACAAGGGTGAACACTATCCCATATCACCAGCTCACCGTCTTTCATTGCCATACGAAAT
TCCGGATGAGCATTCATCAGGCGGGCAAGAATGTGAATAAAGGCCGGATAAAACTTGTGCTTATTTTTCT
TTACGGTCTTTAAAAAGGCCGTAATATCCAGCTGAACGGTCTGGTTATAGGTACATTGAGCAACTGACTG
AAATGCCTCAAAATGTTCTTTACGATGCCATTGGGATATATCAACGGTGGTATATCCAGTGATTTTTTTC
TCCATTTTAGCTTCCTTAGCTCCTGAAAATCTCGATAACTCAAAAAATACGCCCGGTAGTGATCTTATTT
CATTATGGTGAAAGTTGGAACCTCTTACGTGCCCGATCAATCATGACCAAAATCCCTTAACGTGAGTTTT
CGTTCCACTGAGCGTCAGACCCCGTAGAAAAGATCAAAGGATCTTCTTGAGATCCTTTTTTTCTGCGCGT
AATCTGCTGCTTGCAAACAAAAAAACCACCGCTACCAGCGGTGGTTTGTTTGCCGGATCAAGAGCTACCA
ACTCTTTTTCCGAAGGTAACTGGCTTCAGCAGAGCGCAGATACCAAATACTGTTCTTCTAGTGTAGCCGT
AGTTAGGCCACCACTTCAAGAACTCTGTAGCACCGCCTACATACCTCGCTCTGCTAATCCTGTTACCAGT
GGCTGCTGCCAGTGGCGATAAGTCGTGTCTTACCGGGTTGGACTCAAGACGATAGTTACCGGATAAGGCG
CAGCGGTCGGGCTGAACGGGGGGTTCGTGCACACAGCCCAGCTTGGAGCGAACGACCTACACCGAACTGA
GATACCTACAGCGTGAGCTATGAGAAAGCGCCACGCTTCCCGAAGGGAGAAAGGCGGACAGGTATCCGGT
AAGCGGCAGGGTCGGAACAGGAGAGCGCACGAGGGAGCTTCCAGGGGGAAACGCCTGGTATCTTTATAGT
CCTGTCGGGTTTCGCCACCTCTGACTTGAGCGTCGATTTTTGTGATGCTCGTCAGGGGGGCGGAGCCTAT
GGAAAAACGCCAGCAACGCGGCCTTTTTACGGTTCCTGGCCTTTTGCTGGCCTTTTGCTCACATGTTCTT
TCCTGCGTTATCCCCTGATTCTGTGGATAACCGTAGTCGGTCTCAAACGCTTTAGCCGTTCAAGAATTCG
ATCCTCAAGTAGTCACGGGTTCCATGGATTCTACTATCAGATTATGGGATTTAGCAGCTGGGAAAACCTT
GACGACCTTGACACATCACAAAAAAACTGTTCGTGCCCTGTCTTTGCATCCAGATGAATTTACTTTTGCC
AGTGGCTCGTCCGACAATATCAAACATTGGAAATTCCCTGAAGGCGCATTTATGGGTAATTTTGAAGGAC
ATAATGCAATCGTTAATACTCTTTCAATAAACTCAGATAATGTTATGTTTTCTGGTGCTGATAATGGAAG
CATGTGCTTTTGGGATTGGAAGTCTGGTCACAAATATCAAGAGCTTCAATCTGTTGTTCAACCTGGTTCA
TTGGATAGCGAAGCTGGAATCTTTGCTAGTTCTTTTGATAAAACCGGTTTGCGTCTAATTACTTGTGAGG
CTGATAAAAGCGTAAAGATATACAAACAAGTGGACAATGCCACACCTGAAACACATCCCAATTTGCCATG
GACACCATCAAATCTTCGTCGGCGATATTAATAGGGCATCGACTTCCAAGATTAAGATTGAGAGGATAGT
TATGATATGTATGTTATTGCTAGATATGAGATTCCAATTTTTGAATCTACTATTTAATGTCATCTTTTGG
TAGGCGGTAAACAATGATAAAATATTGGCTTGTTTCTAAATAGTAATTTTCTCATGCTTAATGTTTTGGA
GTGCATAAATAAGAAAACTATAGATTATTATTGTTGCTTTCTTAAAGAAAATTTTTTAATCTGTTGTAAT
GAACTTGTGCTTTATTCCATAGTCATAGATTTGCTTTCCTATTAGCCTTAACGTTTTCAAGGTTCCATTG
TTTACTTCTTGGAAAAAGACCCATTAACGGATTGTAACAAAATTCCTTATCTCTTTAAAAGACCATACCC
TACCCTAAATGTGCTTTAAAAAAACAGTCACTGTGTAGACCTCAACACAGAAACGACAAGTTGCAGCGTG
CAAATTCCTCACAAAAGATCTATGTGA
Features (pLannotate 1.2.2; 7 found; start..end, strand, type, name):
     11..45      -  terminator     lambda t0 terminator: minimal transcription terminator from phage lambda (Scholtissek and Grosse, 1987)
    119..775     -  CDS            cat: CAT_ECOLX - Experimental evidence at protein level: Swiss-Prot protein existence level 1. This enzyme is an effector of chloramphenicol resistance in bacteria. From Escherichia coli. This protein is used as a marker in many commonly used cloning vectors, such as pACYC184.
    776..873     -  promoter       cat promoter: promoter of the E. coli cat gene encoding chloramphenicol acetyltransferase
    957..1545    +  rep_origin     ori: high-copy-number ColE1/pMB1/pBR322/pUC origin of replication
   1650..1802    +  CDS            nudF-2 (fragment): LIS12_ASPCL - Also known as lis1-2 From Aspergillus clavatus (strain ATCC 1007 / CBS 513.65 / DSM 816 / NCTC 3887 / NRRL 1).
   1791..2198    +  CDS            prp5 (fragment): PRP46_SCHPO - Also known as cwf1. Experimental evidence at protein level: Swiss-Prot protein existence level 1. Required for both cell cycle progression at G2/M and pre-mRNA splicing. Interacts genetically with the PRP4 kinase. From Schizosaccharomyces pombe (strain 972 / ATCC 24843) (Fission yeast).
   2492..2508    -  CDS            ubiquitin (fragment): human ubiquitin
