[The description below was written by a language model from this plasmid's Addgene catalogue record and pLannotate feature annotations shown in this document.]
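Description:
pPOM022_P2_pRPS1002 is a small (about 2.7 kb) Golden Gate part plasmid from the POMBOX fission yeast cloning toolkit, built in the pYTK001 entry-vector backbone of the YeastToolkit MoClo system. It is a storage and donor plasmid rather than a functional yeast vector. The annotated backbone contains only bacterial maintenance elements: a high-copy ColE1/pUC-type origin of replication and a chloramphenicol acetyltransferase (cat) gene with its own promoter, followed by a lambda t0 terminator. No yeast origin, integration homology or yeast selectable marker appears in the feature table. This is consistent with a part that must be assembled with others into a complete expression vector before use in yeast.

The payload is a 1,025 bp fragment carrying the promoter of the Schizosaccharomyces pombe rps1002 gene, described as a constitutive promoter for driving gene expression in S. pombe. It is formatted as a type 2 (promoter) part in the YeastToolkit grammar, so it can be combined in a defined order with coding sequence, terminator and vector parts in Golden Gate reactions. Internal BsaI and BsmBI recognition sites were removed from the sequence so that these type IIS enzymes do not cut within the part during hierarchical assembly.

The automated annotation does not label the promoter itself. Within the insert region it instead reports partial coding-sequence matches: an S. pombe prp5/cwf1 fragment, an overlapping Aspergillus LIS1-like fragment and a very short ubiquitin match. The prp5 hit may reflect neighbouring genomic sequence captured in the upstream fragment, and the other two look like incidental similarity. None of them should be read as an intended expressed component.
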