Addgene plasmid #216447: pPOM022_P2_pRPS1002
Purpose: Constitutive promoter for gene expression in S. pombe. Part type 2 following the YeastToolkit MoClo grammar.
Depositing lab: Tomáš Pluskal. Depositing organization: Institute of Organic Chemistry and Biochemistry, Academy of Sciences of the Czech Republic. Publication: POMBOX: A Fission Yeast Cloning Toolkit for Molecular and Synthetic Biology. Hebra T, Smrckova H, Elkatmis B, Prevorovsky M, Pluskal T. ACS Synth Biol. 2023 Nov 22. doi: 10.1021/acssynbio.3c00529. PubMed 37991801.
Backbone
  Vector backbone: pYTK001
  Vector type: Yeast Expression, Synthetic Biology
Growth in bacteria
  Bacterial resistance: Chloramphenicol, 25 μg/mL
  Growth temperature: 37°C
  Growth strain: DH5alpha
  Copy number: High Copy
Gene/Insert
  Gene/Insert name: Promoter rps1002
  Species: S. pombe (fission yeast)
  Insert size (bp): 1025
  Mutation: Removal of any BsaI // BsmBI restriction site
  Cloning method: Golden Gate
Terms and licenses: Academic/Nonprofit Terms; Industry Terms: Not Available to Industry
How to cite: pPOM022_P2_pRPS1002 was a gift from Tomáš Pluskal (Addgene plasmid # 216447 ; http://n2t.net/addgene:216447 ; RRID:Addgene_216447)
